>Addgene plasmid #128548 | pGJM013 | addgene full sequence | sequence record 251719 | Addgene NGS Result
GATCTAACATCCAAAGACGAAAGGTTGAATGAAACCTTTTTGCCATCCGACATCCACAGGTCCATTCTCA
CACATAAGTGCCAAACGCAACAGGAGGGGATACACTAGCAGCAGACCGTTGCAAACGCAGGACCTCCACT
CCTCTTCTCCTCAACACCCACTTTTGCCATCGAAAAACCAGCCCAGTTATTGGGCTTGATTGGAGCTCGC
TCATTCCAATTCCTTCTATTAGGCTACTAACACCATGACTTTATTAGCCTGTCTATCCTGGCCCCCCTGG
CGAGGTTCATGTTTGTTTATTTCCGAATGCAACAAGCTCCGCATTACACCCGAACATCACTCCAGATGAG
GGCTTTCTGAGTGTGGGGTCAAATAGTTTCATGTTCCCCAAATGGCCCAAAACTGACAGTTTAAACGCTG
TCTTGGAACCTAATATGACAAAAGCGTGATCTCATCCAAGATGAACTAAGTTTGGTTCGTTGAAATGCTA
ACGGCCAGTTGGTCAAAAAGAAACTTCCAAAAGTCGGCATACCGTTTGTCTTGTTTGGTATTGATTGACG
AATGCTCAAAAATAATCTCATTAATGCTTAGCGCAGTCTCTCTATCGCTTCTGAACCCCGGTGCACCTGT
GCCGAAACGCAAATGGGGAAACACCCGCTTTTTGGATGATTATGCATTGTCTCCACATTGTATGCTTCCA
AGATTCTGGTGGGAATACTGCTGATAGCCTAACGTTCATGATCAAAATTTAACTGTTCTAACCCCTACTT
GACAGCAATATATAAACAGAAGGAAGCTGCCCTGTCTTAAACCTTTTTTTTTATCATCATTATTAGCTTA
CTTTCATAATTGCGACTGGTTCCAATTGACAAGCTTTTGATTTTAACGACTTTTAACGACAACTTGAGAA
GATCAAAAAACAACTAATTATTCGAAGGATCCAAACGATGAGATTTCCTTCAATTTTTACTGCAGTTTTA
TTCGCAGCATCCTCCGCATTAGCTGCTCCAGTCAACACTACAACAGAAGATGAAACGGCACAAATTCCGG
CTGAAGCTGTCATCGGTTACTCAGATTTAGAAGGGGATTTCGATGTTGCTGTTTTGCCATTTTCCAACAG
CACAAATAACGGGTTATTGTTTATAAATACTACTATTGCCAGCATTGCTGCTAAAGAAGAAGGGGTATCT
CTCGAGAAAAGAGAGGCTGAAGCTCCCTATGGCCGAGGTAGAACTGAATCCGGATGCTATCAGCAGATGG
AGGAGGCGGAGATGCTCAACCACTGCCGGATGGATATGAGACAGCAGATGGAGGAGAGCACGTACCAGAC
CATGCCCAGGCGGGGAATGGAGCCGCATATGAGCGAGTGCTGCATGCAACTGAAGAACCTAGATGAGAAG
TGCATGTGTCCGGCAATCATGATGATGTTGAACGAACCAATGTGGATAAGGATGCGAGATCAAGTGATGA
GCATGGCTCATAACCTGCCCATAGAATGCAATCTCATGTCCCAACCATGCCAAATGTAATAAGGGCGAAT
TCCCTAGGGCGGCCGCGAATTAATTCGCCTTAGACATGACTGTTCCTCAGTTCAAGTTGGGCACTTACGA
GAAGACCGGTCTTGCTAGATTCTAATCAAGAGGATGTCAGAATGCCATTTGCCTGAGAGATGCAGGCTTC
ATTTTTGATACTTTTTTATTTGTAACCTATATAGTATAGGATTTTTTTTGTCATTTTGTTTCTTCTCGTA
CGAGCTTGCTCCTGATCAGCCTATCTCGCAGCTGATGAATATCTTGTGGTAGGGGTTTGGGAAAATCATT
CGAGTTTGATGTTTTTCTTGGTATTTCCCACTCCTCTTCAGAGTACAGAAGATTAAGTGAGACGTTCGTT
TGTGCAAGCTTATCGATAAGCTTTAATGCGGTAGTTTATCACAGTTAAATTGCTAACGCAGTCAGGCACC
GTGTATGAAATCTAACAATGCGCTCATCGTCATCCTCGGCACCGTCACCCTGGATGCTGTAGGCATAGGC
TTGGTTATGCCGGTACTGCCGGGCCTCTTGCGGGATATCGTCCATTCCGACAGCATCGCCAGTCACTATG
GCGTGCTGCTAGCGCTATATGCGTTGATGCAATTTCTATGCGCACCCGTTCTCGGAGCACTGTCCGACCG
CTTTGGCCGCCGCCCAGTCCTGCTCGCTTCGCTACTTGGAGCCACTATCGACTACGCGATCATGGCGACC
ACACCCGTCCTGTGGATCTATCGAATCTAAATGTAAGTTAAAATCTCTAAATAATTAAATAAGTCCCAGT
TTCTCCATACGAACCTTAACAGCATTGCGGTGAGCATCTAGACCTTCAACAGCAGCCAGATCCATCACTG
CTTGGCCAATATGTTTCAGTCCCTCAGGAGTTACGTCTTGTGAAGTGATGAACTTCTGGAAGGTTGCAGT
GTTAACTCCGCTGTATTGACGGGCATATCCGTACGTTGGCAAAGTGTGGTTGGTACCGGAGGAGTAATCT
CCACAACTCTCTGGAGAGTAGGCACCAACAAACACAGATCCAGCGTGTTGTACTTGATCAACATAAGAAG
AAGCATTCTCGATTTGCAGGATCAAGTGTTCAGGAGCGTACTGATTGGACATTTCCAAAGCCTGCTCGTA
GGTTGCAACCGATAGGGTTGTAGAGTGTGCAATACACTTGCGTACAATTTCAACCCTTGGCAACTGCACA
GCTTGGTTGTGAACAGCATCTTCAATTCTGGCAAGCTCCTTGTCTGTCATATCGACAGCCAACAGAATCA
CCTGGGAATCAATACCATGTTCAGCTTGAGACAGAAGGTCTGAGGCAACGAAATCTGGATCAGCGTATTT
ATCAGCAATAACTAGAACTTCAGAAGGCCCAGCAGGCATGTCAATACTACACAGGGCTGATGTGTCATTT
TGAACCATCATCTTGGCAGCAGTAACGAACTGGTTTCCTGGACCAAATATTTTGTCACACTTAGGAACAG
TTTCTGTTCCGTAAGCCATAGCAGCTACTGCCTGGGCGCCTCCTGCTAGCACGATACACTTAGCACCAAC
CTTGTGGGCAACGTAGATGACTTCTGGGGTAAGGGTACCATCCTTCTTAGGTGGAGATGCAAAAACAATT
TCTTTGCAACCAGCAACTTTGGCAGGAACACCCAGCATCAGGGAAGTGGAAGGCAGAATTGCGGTTCCAC
CAGGAATATAGAGGCCAACTTTCTCAATAGGTCTTGCAAAACGAGAGCAGACTACACCAGGGCAAGTCTC
AACTTGCAACGTCTCCGTTAGTTGAGCTTCATGGAATTTCCTGACGTTATCTATAGAGAGATCAATGGCT
CTCTTAACGTTATCTGGCAATTGCATAAGTTCCTCTGGGAAAGGAGCTTCTAACACAGGTGTCTTCAAAG
CGACTCCATCAAACTTGGCAGTTAGTTCTAAAAGGGCTTTGTCACCATTTTGACGAACATTGTCGACAAT
TGGTTTGACTAATTCCATAATCTGTTCCGTTTTCTGGATAGGACGACGAAGGGCATCTTCAATTTCTTGT
GAGGAGGCCTTAGAAACGTCAATTTTGCACAATTCAATACGACCTTCAGAAGGGACTTCTTTAGGTTTGG
ATTCTTCTTTAGGTTGTTCCTTGGTGTATCCTGGCTTGGCATCTCCTTTCCTTCTAGTGACCTTTAGGGA
CTTCATATCCAGGTTTCTCTCCACCTCGTCCAACGTCACACCGTACTTGGCACATCTAACTAATGCAAAA
TAAAATAAGTCAGCACATTCCCAGGCTATATCTTCCTTGGATTTAGCTTCTGCAAGTTCATCAGCTTCCT
CCCTAATTTTAGCGTTCAACAAAACTTCGTCGTCAAATAACCGTTTGGTATAAGAACCTTCTGGAGCATT
GCTCTTACGATCCCACAAGGTGGCTTCCATGGCTCTAAGACCCTTTGATTGGCCAAAACAGGAAGTGCGT
TCCAAGTGACAGAAACCAACACCTGTTTGTTCAACCACAAATTTCAAGCAGTCTCCATCACAATCCAATT
CGATACCCAGCAACTTTTGAGTTGCTCCAGATGTAGCACCTTTATACCACAAACCGTGACGACGAGATTG
GTAGACTCCAGTTTGTGTCCTTATAGCCTCCGGAATAGACTTTTTGGACGAGTACACCAGGCCCAACGAG
TAATTAGAAGAGTCAGCCACCAAAGTAGTGAATAGACCATCGGGGCGGTCAGTAGTCAAAGACGCCAACA
AAATTTCACTGACAGGGAACTTTTTGACATCTTCAGAAAGTTCGTATTCAGTAGTCAATTGCCGAGCATC
AATAATGGGGATTATACCAGAAGCAACAGTGGAAGTCACATCTACCAACTTTGCGGTCTCAGAAAAAGCA
TAAACAGTTCTACTACCGCCATTAGTGAAACTTTTCAAATCGCCCAGTGGAGAAGAAAAAGGCACAGCGA
TACTAGCATTAGCGGGCAAGGATGCAACTTTATCAACCAGGGTCCTATAGATAACCCTAGCGCCTGGGAT
CATCCTTTGGACAACTCTTTCTGCCAAATCTAGGTCCAAAATCACTTCATTGATACCATTATTGTACAAC
TTGAGCAAGTTGTCGATCAGCTCCTCAAATTGGTCCTCTGTAACGGATGACTCAACTTGCACATTAACTT
GAAGCTCAGTCGATTGAGTGAACTTGATCAGGTTGTGCAGCTGGTCAGCAGCATAGGGAAACACGGCTTT
TCCTACCAAACTCAAGGAATTATCAAACTCTGCAACACTTGCGTATGCAGGTAGCAAGGGAAATGTCATA
CTTGAAGTCGGACAGTGAGTGTAGTCTTGAGAAATTCTGAAGCCGTATTTTTATTATCAGTGAGTCAGTC
ATCAGGAGATCCTCTACGCCGGACGCATCGTGGCCGGCATCACCGGCGCCACAGGTGCGGTTGCTGGCGC
CTATATCGCCGACATCACCGATGGGGAAGATCGGGCTCGCCACTTCGGGCTCATGAGCGCTTGTTTCGGC
GTGGGTATGGTGGCAGGCCCCGTGGCCGGGGGACTGTTGGGCGCCATCTCCTTGCATGCACCATTCCTTG
CGGCGGCGGTGCTCAACGGCCTCAACCTACTACTGGGCTGCTTCCTAATGCAGGAGTCGCATAAGGGAGA
GCGTCGAGTATCTATGATTGGAAGTATGGGAATGGTGATACCCGCATTCTTCAGTGTCTTGAGGTCTCCT
ATCAGATTATGCCCAACTAAAGCAACCGGAGGAGGAGATTTCATGGTAAATTTCTCTGACTTTTGGTCAT
CAGTAGACTCGAACTGTGAGACTATCTCGGTTATGACAGCAGAAATGTCCTTCTTGGAGACAGTAAATGA
AGTCCCACCAATAAAGAAATCCTTGTTATCAGGAACAAACTTCTTGTTTCGAACTTTTTCGGTGCCTTGA
ACTATAAAATGTAGAGTGGATATGTCGGGTAGGAATGGAGCGGGCAAATGCTTACCTTCTGGACCTTCAA
GAGGTATGTAGGGTTTGTAGATACTGATGCCAACTTCAGTGACAACGTTGCTATTTCGTTCAAACCATTC
CGAATCCAGAGAAATCAAAGTTGTTTGTCTACTATTGATCCAAGCCAGTGCGGTCTTGAAACTGACAATA
GTGTGCTCGTGTTTTGAGGTCATCTTTGTATGAATAAATCTAGTCTTTGATCTAAATAATCTTGACGAGC
CAGACGATAATACCAATCTAAACTCTTTAAACGTTAAAGGACAAGTATGTCTGCCTGTATTAAACCCCAA
ATCAGCTCGTAGTCTGATCCTCATCAACTTGAGGGGCACTATCTTGTTTTAGAGAAATTTGCGGAGATGC
GATATCGAGAAAAAGGTACGCTGATTTTAAACGTGAAATTTATCTCAAGATCTGCTGCCTCGCGCGTTTC
GGTGATGACGGTGAAAACCTCTGACACATGCAGCTCCCGGAGACGGTCACAGCTTGTCTGTAAGCGGATG
CCGGGAGCAGACAAGCCCGTCAGGGCGCGTCAGCGGGTGTTGGCGGGTGTCGGGGCGCAGCCATGACCCA
GTCACGTAGCGATAGCGGAGTGTATACTGGCTTAACTATGCGGCATCAGAGCAGATTGTACTGAGAGTGC
ACCATATGCGGTGTGAAATACCGCACAGATGCGTAAGGAGAAAATACCGCATCAGGCGCTCTTCCGCTTC
CTCGCTCACTGACTCGCTGCGCTCGGTCGTTCGGCTGCGGCGAGCGGTATCAGCTCACTCAAAGGCGGTA
ATACGGTTATCCACAGAATCAGGGGATAACGCAGGAAAGAACATGTGAGCAAAAGGCCAGCAAAAGGCCA
GGAACCGTAAAAAGGCCGCGTTGCTGGCGTTTTTCCATAGGCTCCGCCCCCCTGACGAGCATCACAAAAA
TCGACGCTCAAGTCAGAGGTGGCGAAACCCGACAGGACTATAAAGATACCAGGCGTTTCCCCCTGGAAGC
TCCCTCGTGCGCTCTCCTGTTCCGACCCTGCCGCTTACCGGATACCTGTCCGCCTTTCTCCCTTCGGGAA
GCGTGGCGCTTTCTCATAGCTCACGCTGTAGGTATCTCAGTTCGGTGTAGGTCGTTCGCTCCAAGCTGGG
CTGTGTGCACGAACCCCCCGTTCAGCCCGACCGCTGCGCCTTATCCGGTAACTATCGTCTTGAGTCCAAC
CCGGTAAGACACGACTTATCGCCACTGGCAGCAGCCACTGGTAACAGGATTAGCAGAGCGAGGTATGTAG
GCGGTGCTACAGAGTTCTTGAAGTGGTGGCCTAACTACGGCTACACTAGAAGGACAGTATTTGGTATCTG
CGCTCTGCTGAAGCCAGTTACCTTCGGAAAAAGAGTTGGTAGCTCTTGATCCGGCAAACAAACCACCGCT
GGTAGCGGTGGTTTTTTTGTTTGCAAGCAGCAGATTACGCGCAGAAAAAAAGGATCTCAAGAAGATCCTT
TGATCTTTTCTACGGGGTCTGACGCTCAGTGGAACGAAAACTCACGTTAAGGGATTTTGGTCATGAGATT
ATCAAAAAGGATCTTCACCTAGATCCTTTTAAATTAAAAATGAAGTTTTAAATCAATCTAAAGTATATAT
GAGTAAACTTGGTCTGACAGTTACCAATGCTTAATCAGTGAGGCACCTATCTCAGCGATCTGTCTATTTC
GTTCATCCATAGTTGCCTGACTCCCCGTCGTGTAGATAACTACGATACGGGAGGGCTTACCATCTGGCCC
CAGTGCTGCAATGATACCGCGAGACCCACGCTCACCGGCTCCAGATTTATCAGCAATAAACCAGCCAGCC
GGAAGGGCCGAGCGCAGAAGTGGTCCTGCAACTTTATCCGCCTCCATCCAGTCTATTAATTGTTGCCGGG
AAGCTAGAGTAAGTAGTTCGCCAGTTAATAGTTTGCGCAACGTTGTTGCCATTGCTGCAGGCATCGTGGT
GTCACGCTCGTCGTTTGGTATGGCTTCATTCAGCTCCGGTTCCCAACGATCAAGGCGAGTTACATGATCC
CCCATGTTGTGCAAAAAAGCGGTTAGCTCCTTCGGTCCTCCGATCGTTGTCAGAAGTAAGTTGGCCGCAG
TGTTATCACTCATGGTTATGGCAGCACTGCATAATTCTCTTACTGTCATGCCATCCGTAAGATGCTTTTC
TGTGACTGGTGAGTACTCAACCAAGTCATTCTGAGAATAGTGTATGCGGCGACCGAGTTGCTCTTGCCCG
GCGTCAACACGGGATAATACCGCGCCACATAGCAGAACTTTAAAAGTGCTCATCATTGGAAAACGTTCTT
CGGGGCGAAAACTCTCAAGGATCTTACCGCTGTTGAGATCCAGTTCGATGTAACCCACTCGTGCACCCAA
CTGATCTTCAGCATCTTTTACTTTCACCAGCGTTTCTGGGTGAGCAAAAACAGGAAGGCAAAATGCCGCA
AAAAAGGGAATAAGGGCGACACGGAAATGTTGAATACTCATACTCTTCCTTTTTCAATATTATTGAAGCA
TTTATCAGGGTTATTGTCTCATGAGCGGATACATATTTGAATGTATTTAGAAAAATAAACAAATAGGGGT
TCCGCGCACATTTCCCCGAAAAGTGCCACCTGACGTCTAAGAAACCATTATTATCATGACATTAACCTAT
AAAAATAGGCGTATCACGAGGCCCTTTCGTCTTCAAGAATTAATTCTCATGTTTGACAGCTTATCATCGA
TAAGCTGACTCATGTTGGTATTGTGAAATAGACGCAGATCGGGAACACTGAAAAATAACAGTTATTATTC
GA
Features (pLannotate 1.2.2; 15 found; start..end, strand, type, name):
      1..936     +  promoter       AOX1 promoter: Pichia pastoris AOX1; inducible promoter, regulated by methanol
    948..1214    +  CDS            α-factor secretion signal: N-terminal secretion signal from S. cerevisiae alpha-factor; MFα1; Cleavage by the Kex2 protease occurs after the dibasic KR sequence. The EA dipeptides are then removed by dipeptidyl aminopeptidase A.
   1209..1526    +  CDS            2SS8_HELAN (fragment): Experimental evidence at protein level: Swiss-Prot protein existence level 1. This is a 2S seed storage protein. From Helianthus annuus (Common sunflower).
   1567..1632    +  CDS            AOX1 (fragment): ALOX1_KOMPC - Experimental evidence at protein level: Swiss-Prot protein existence level 1. Major isoform of alcohol oxidase, which catalyzes the oxidation of methanol to formaldehyde and hydrogen peroxide, the first step in the methanol utilization pathway of methylotrophic yeasts. From Komagataella phaffii (strain ATCC 76273 / CBS 7435 / CECT 11047 / NRRL Y-11430 / Wegner 21-1) (Yeast) (Pichia pastoris).
   1636..1882    +  terminator     AOX1 terminator: Pichia pastoris AOX1; transcription terminator for AOX1
   1965..2258    +  CDS            TcR (fragment): tetracycline efflux protein; tet; confers resistance to tetracycline
   2295..4829    -  CDS            PpHIS4: multifunctional enzyme, required for histidine biosynthesis; Pichia pastoris HIS4; auxotrophic marker for Pichia pastoris
   4908..5187    +  CDS            TcR (fragment): tetracycline efflux protein; tet; confers resistance to tetracycline
   5184..5932    +  misc_feature   AOX1 3' fragment: region downstream of Pichia pastoris AOX1 gene
   5934..5974    +  CDS            rop (fragment): Rop protein, which maintains plasmids at low copy number; rop
   6076..6216    +  misc_feature   bom: basis of mobility region from pBR322
   6402..6990    -  rep_origin     ori: high-copy-number ColE1/pMB1/pBR322/pUC origin of replication
   7161..8021    -  CDS            AmpR: β-lactamase; bla; confers resistance to ampicillin, carbenicillin, and related antibiotics
   8022..8126    -  promoter       AmpR promoter: bla
   8243..8266    +  promoter       tet promoter (fragment): E. coli promoter for tetracycline efflux protein gene
