[The description below was written by a language model from this plasmid's Addgene catalogue record and pLannotate feature annotations shown in this document.]
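Description:
pGJM013 is a yeast expression plasmid built on the Invitrogen pPIC9 backbone for secreted protein production in the methylotrophic yeast Pichia pastoris (Komagataella phaffii). It is propagated in E. coli through a ColE1/pBR322-type origin with ampicillin resistance (bla with its own promoter). Remnants of the pBR322 lineage, including the bom site and fragments of the tetracycline resistance gene, tet promoter and rop, are also detected. Selection in yeast relies on the Pichia HIS4 gene, which complements histidine auxotrophy. The AOX1 promoter at one end and the AOX1 3' fragment downstream of HIS4 provide homology to the AOX1 locus. In pPIC9-type vectors this homology allows the expression cassette and marker to integrate into the genome, since no yeast replication origin is annotated.

The payload is a 333 bp chimeric 2S albumin gene cloned between XhoI and EcoRI. It is based on the sunflower (Helianthus annuus) seed storage protein SFA8, with a segment from the Brazil nut (Bertholletia excelsa) allergen grafted in. The depositor comment describes it as "SFA8+Ber e 1 helix 3 short", whereas the insert name field reads "Ber e 4", so the record is not fully consistent on naming. The automated annotation recognises only the SFA8 portion. The coding sequence is fused in frame to the S. cerevisiae α-factor secretion signal, which directs export and is removed by Kex2 and dipeptidyl aminopeptidase processing. Transcription is driven by the methanol-inducible AOX1 promoter and ended by the AOX1 terminator. The associated publication used such chimeras, together with protein microarrays, to map the major human structural IgE epitope of Ber e 1.
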