Addgene plasmid #128548: pGJM013
Purpose: Expresses Chimera SFA8+BN
Depositing lab: Marcos Alcocer. Depositing organization: University of Nottingham. Publication: The major human structural IgE epitope of the Brazil nut allergen Ber e 1: a chimaeric and protein microarray approach. Alcocer MJ, Murtagh GJ, Wilson PB, Progias P, Lin J, Archer DB. J Mol Biol. 2004 Oct 22;343(3):759-69. doi: 10.1016/j.jmb.2004.08.065. PubMed 15465060.
Backbone
  Vector backbone: pPIC9
  Backbone manufacturer: Invitrogen
  Backbone size w/o insert (bp): 8016
  Vector type: Yeast Expression
  Selectable markers: HIS4
Growth in bacteria
  Bacterial resistance: Ampicillin, 100 μg/mL
  Growth temperature: 37°C
  Growth strain: DH5alpha
  Copy number: Unknown
Gene/Insert
  Gene/Insert name: Chimera SFA8+Ber e 4
  Species: Bertholletia excelsa+Helianthus annus
  Insert size (bp): 333
  Promoter: AOX1
  Cloning method: Restriction Enzyme; 5′ cloning site XhoI (not destroyed); 3′ cloning site EcoRI (not destroyed)
  Sequencing primers: 5′ CGACTGGTTCCAATTGACAAGCTTT; 3′ TGCATCTCTCAGGCAAATGGCA
Terms and licenses: Academic/Nonprofit Terms; Industry Terms: Not Available to Industry
Depositor comments: secreted SFA8+Ber e 1 helix 3 short
How to cite: pGJM013 was a gift from Marcos Alcocer (Addgene plasmid # 128548 ; http://n2t.net/addgene:128548 ; RRID:Addgene_128548)
